>Addgene plasmid #221845 | Tol2-U6.3-sgRNA-DNM1L -GFP | addgene full sequence | sequence record 437474 | Addgene NGS Result
CCGGCGTCAATACGGGATAATACCGCGCCACATAGCAGAACTTTAAAAGTGCTCATCATTGGAAAACGTT
CTTCGGGGCGAAAACTCTCAAGGATCTTACCGCTGTTGAGATCCAGTTCGATGTAACCCACTCGTGCACC
CAACTGATCTTCAGCATCTTTTACTTTCACCAGCGTTTCTGGGTGAGCAAAAACAGGAAGGCAAAATGCC
GCAAAAAAGGGAATAAGGGCGACACGGAAATGTTGAATACTCATACTCTTCCTTTTTCAATATTATTGAA
GCATTTATCAGGGTTATTGTCTCATGAGCGGATACATATTTGAATGTATTTAGAAAAATAAACAAATAGG
GGTTCCGCGCACATTTCCCCGAAAAGTGCCACCTGACGTCTAAGAAACCATTATTATCATGACATTAACC
TATAAAAATAGGCGTATCACGAGGCCCTTTCGTCCAGAGGTGTAAAGTACTTGAGTAATTTTACTTGATT
ACTGTACTTAAGTATTATTTTTGGGGATTTTTACTTTACTTGAGTACAATTAAAAATCAATACTTTTACT
TTTACTTAATTACATTTTTTTAGAAAAAAAAGTACTTTTTACTCCTTACAATTTTATTTACAGTCAAAAA
GTACTTATTTTTTGGAGATCACTTCATTCTATTTTCCCTTGCTATTACCAAACCAATTGAATTGCGCTGA
TGCCCAGTTTAATTTAAATAGATCTCAACTTTGTATAGAAAAGTTGGCGCCGCCGCTCCTTCAGGCACTG
CCGACGACAGCCCAGGCGGAGGTCCTGAGCGCCGGCGCTAAATTTGCATAAAGAACTACCCAGGAGCCCT
CGCGCGCGGAAACGGGCAAAAAGGGGCTTCTAATATGGAAATATTACGCCGAATCGCGTTACAAATCGGC
TAAGCGGGCCTAAGAGTTAACAAGATGTGCTATTAAGCGGAGCCTTTTGGTGGGAAGAAATGGAGTAGTC
ACTGTGTTCTAAAAGAACTTGCAGAATGAGCCTTTAAATACCGCAGTCTCGATGCTCTTAGTCGGATGTG
TTTTCCGACCATCCTCTGGTTTAAGAGCTATGCTGGAAACAGCATAGCAAGTTTAAATAAGGCTAGTCCG
TTATCAACTTGAAAAAGTGGCACCGAGTCGGTGCTTTTTTTCAAGTTTGTACAAAAAAGCAGGCTGTCGA
CATTGATTATTGACTAGTTATTAATAGTAATCAATTACGGGGTCATTAGTTCATAGCCCATATATGGAGT
TCCGCGTTACATAACTTACGGTAAATGGCCCGCCTGGCTGACCGCCCAACGACCCCCGCCCATTGACGTC
AATAATGACGTATGTTCCCATAGTAACGCCAATAGGGACTTTCCATTGACGTCAATGGGTGGAGTATTTA
CGGTAAACTGCCCACTTGGCAGTACATCAAGTGTATCATATGCCAAGTACGCCCCCTATTGACGTCAATG
ACGGTAAATGGCCCGCCTGGCATTATGCCCAGTACATGACCTTATGGGACTTTCCTACTTGGCAGTACAT
CTACGTATTAGTCATCGCTATTACCATGGTCGAGGTGAGCCCCACGTTCTGCTTCACTCTCCCCATCTCC
CCCCCCTCCCCCCCCCCAATTTTGTATTTATTTATTTTTTAATTATTTTGTGCAGCGATGGGGGCGGGGG
GGGGGGGGCGCGCGCCAGGCGGGGCGGGGCGGGGCGAGGGGCGGGGCGGGGCGAGGCGGAGAGGTGCGGC
GGCAGCCAATCAGAGCGGCGCGCTCCGAAAGTTTCCTTTTATGGCGAGGCGGCGGCGGCGGCGGCCCTAT
AAAAAGCGAAGCGCGCGGCGGGCGGGAGTCGCTGCGCGCTGCCTTCGCCCCGTGCCCCGCTCCGCCGCCG
CCTCGCGCCGCCCGCCCCGGCTCTGACTGACCGCGTTACTCCCACAGGTGAGCGGGCGGGACGGCCCTTC
TCCTCCGGGCTGTAATTAGCGCTTGGTTTAATGACGGCTTGTTTCTTTTCTGTGGCTGCGTGAAAGCCTT
GAGGGGCTCCGGGAGGGCCCTTTGTGCGGGGGGAGCGGCTCGGGGGGTGCGTGCGTGTGTGTGTGCGTGG
GGAGCGCCGCGTGCGGCTCCGCGCTGCCCGGCGGCTGTGAGCGCTGCGGGCGCGGCGCGGGGCTTTGTGC
GCTCCGCAGTGTGCGCGAGGGGAGCGCGGCCGGGGGCGGTGCCCCGCGGTGCGGGGGGGGCTGCGAGGGG
AACAAAGGCTGCGTGCGGGGTGTGTGCGTGGGGGGGTGAGCAGGGGGTGTGGGCGCGTCGGTCGGGCTGC
AACCCCCCCTGCACCCCCCTCCCCGAGTTGCTGAGCACGGCCCGGCTTCGGGTGCGGGGCTCCGTACGGG
GCGTGGCGCGGGGCTCGCCGTGCCGGGCGGGGGGTGGCGGCAGGTGGGGGTGCCGGGCGGGGCGGGGCCG
CCTCGGGCCGGGGAGGGCTCGGGGGAGGGGCGCGGCGGCCCCCGGAGCGCCGGCGGCTGTCGAGGCGCGG
CGAGCCGCAGCCATTGCCTTTTATGGTAATCGTGCGAGAGGGCGCAGGGACTTCCTTTGTCCCAAATCTG
TGCGGAGCCGAAATCTGGGAGGCGCCGCCGCACCCCCTCTAGCGGGCGCGGGGCGAAGCGGTGCGGCGCC
GGCAGGAAGGAAATGGGCGGGGAGGGCCTTCGTGCGTCGCCGCGCCGCCGTCCCCTTCTCCCTCTCCAGC
CTCGGGGCTGTCCGCGGGGGGACGGCTGCCTTCGGGGGGGACGGGGCAGGGCGGGGTTCGGCTTCTGGCG
TGTGACCGGCGGCTCTAGAGCCTCTGCTAACCATGTTCATGCCTTCTTCTTTTTCCTACAGCTCCTGGGC
AACGTGCTGGTTATTGTGCTGTCTCATCATTTTGGCAAAGAATTCGCCACCATGGTGAGCAAGGGCGAGG
AGCTGTTCACCGGGGTGGTGCCCATCCTGGTCGAGCTGGACGGCGACGTAAACGGCCACAAGTTCAGCGT
GTCCGGCGAGGGCGAGGGCGATGCCACCTACGGCAAGCTGACCCTGAAGTTCATCTGCACCACCGGCAAG
CTGCCCGTGCCCTGGCCCACCCTCGTGACCACCCTGACCTACGGCGTGCAGTGCTTCAGCCGCTACCCCG
ACCACATGAAGCAGCACGACTTCTTCAAGTCCGCCATGCCCGAAGGCTACGTCCAGGAGCGCACCATCTT
CTTCAAGGACGACGGCAACTACAAGACCCGCGCCGAGGTGAAGTTCGAGGGCGACACCCTGGTGAACCGC
ATCGAGCTGAAGGGCATCGACTTCAAGGAGGACGGCAACATCCTGGGGCACAAGCTGGAGTACAACTACA
ACAGCCACAACGTCTATATCATGGCCGACAAGCAGAAGAACGGCATCAAGGTGAACTTCAAGATCCGCCA
CAACATCGAGGACGGCAGCGTGCAGCTCGCCGACCACTACCAGCAGAACACCCCCATCGGCGACGGCCCC
GTGCTGCTGCCCGACAACCACTACCTGAGCACCCAGTCCGCCCTGAGCAAAGACCCCAACGAGAAGCGCG
ATCACATGGTCCTGCTGGAGTTCGTGACCGCCGCCGGGATCACTCTCGGCATGGACGAGCTGTACAAGTA
AGGATCCCAACTTTATTATACATAGTTGATGGCCGGCCGCTTCGAGCAGACATGATAAGATACATTGATG
AGTTTGGACAAACCACAACTAGAATGCAGTGAAAAAAATGCTTTATTTGTGAAATTTGTGATGCTATTGC
TTTATTTGTAACCATTATAAGCTGCAATAAACAAGTTAACAACAACAATTGCATTCATTTTATGTTTCAG
GTTCAGGGGGAGGTGTGGGAGGTTTTTTAAAGCAAGTAAAACCTCTACAAATGTGGTAGATATCAAGCTT
AAACAAGAATCTCTAGTTTTCTTTCTTGCTTTTACTTTTACTTCCTTAATACTCAAGTACAATTTTAATG
GAGTACTTTTTTACTTTTACTCAAGTAAGATTCTAGCCAGATACTTTTACTTTTAATTGAGTAAAATTTT
CCCTAAGTACTTGTACTTTCACTTGAGTAAAATTTTTGAGTACTTTTTACACCTCTGGGCGCTCTTCCGC
TTCCTCGCTCACTGACTCGCTGCGCTCGGTCGTTCGGCTGCGGCGAGCGGTATCAGCTCACTCAAAGGCG
GTAATACGGTTATCCACAGAATCAGGGGATAACGCAGGAAAGAACATGTGAGCAAAAGGCCAGCAAAAGG
CCAGGAACCGTAAAAAGGCCGCGTTGCTGGCGTTTTTCCATAGGCTCCGCCCCCCTGACGAGCATCACAA
AAATCGACGCTCAAGTCAGAGGTGGCGAAACCCGACAGGACTATAAAGATACCAGGCGTTTCCCCCTGGA
AGCTCCCTCGTGCGCTCTCCTGTTCCGACCCTGCCGCTTACCGGATACCTGTCCGCCTTTCTCCCTTCGG
GAAGCGTGGCGCTTTCTCATAGCTCACGCTGTAGGTATCTCAGTTCGGTGTAGGTCGTTCGCTCCAAGCT
GGGCTGTGTGCACGAACCCCCCGTTCAGCCCGACCGCTGCGCCTTATCCGGTAACTATCGTCTTGAGTCC
AACCCGGTAAGACACGACTTATCGCCACTGGCAGCAGCCACTGGTAACAGGATTAGCAGAGCGAGGTATG
TAGGCGGTGCTACAGAGTTCTTGAAGTGGTGGCCTAACTACGGCTACACTAGAAGAACAGTATTTGGTAT
CTGCGCTCTGCTGAAGCCAGTTACCTTCGGAAAAAGAGTTGGTAGCTCTTGATCCGGCAAACAAACCACC
GCTGGTAGCGGTGGTTTTTTTGTTTGCAAGCAGCAGATTACGCGCAGAAAAAAAGGATCTCAAGAAGATC
CTTTGATCTTTTCTACGGGGTCTGACGCTCAGTGGAACGAAAACTCACGTTAAGGGATTTTGGTCATGAG
ATTATCAAAAAGGATCTTCACCTAGATCCTTTTAAATTAAAAATGAAGTTTTAAATCAATCTAAAGTATA
TATGAGTAAACTTGGTCTGACAGTTACCAATGCTTAATCAGTGAGGCACCTATCTCAGCGATCTGTCTAT
TTCGTTCATCCATAGTTGCCTGACTCCCCGTCGTGTAGATAACTACGATACGGGAGGGCTTACCATCTGG
CCCCAGTGCTGCAATGATACCGCGAGATCCACGCTCACCGGCTCCAGATTTATCAGCAATAAACCAGCCA
GCCGGAAGGGCCGAGCGCAGAAGTGGTCCTGCAACTTTATCCGCCTCCATCCAGTCTATTAATTGTTGCC
GGGAAGCTAGAGTAAGTAGTTCGCCAGTTAATAGTTTGCGCAACGTTGTTGCCATTGCTACAGGCATCGT
GGTGTCACGCTCGTCGTTTGGTATGGCTTCATTCAGCTCCGGTTCCCAACGATCAAGGCGAGTTACATGA
TCCCCCATGTTGTGCAAAAAAGCGGTTAGCTCCTTCGGTCCTCCGATCGTTGTCAGAAGTAAGTTGGCCG
CAGTGTTATCACTCATGGTTATGGCAGCACTGCATAATTCTCTTACTGTCATGCCATCCGTAAGATGCTT
TTCTGTGACTGGTGAGTACTCAACCAAGTCATTCTGAGAATAGTGTATGCGGCGACCGAGTTGCTCTTGC
Features (pLannotate 1.2.2; 14 found; start..end, strand, type, name):
    255..359     -  promoter       AmpR promoter: bla
    726..746     +  protein_bind   attB4: mutant version of attB; core recombination site for the Gateway® BP reaction BP Clonase™
   1087..1154    +  misc_RNA       tracrRNA (fragment): trans-activating CRISPR RNA for the Streptococcus pyogenes CRISPR/Cas9 system
   1162..1182    +  protein_bind   attB1: mutant version of attB; core recombination site for the Gateway® BP reaction BP Clonase™
   1189..1568    +  enhancer       CMV enhancer: human cytomegalovirus immediate early enhancer
   1570..1844    +  promoter       chicken β-actin promoter: No description available
   1845..2861    +  intron         chimeric intron: chimera between introns from chicken β-actin and rabbit β-globin
   2859..2927    +  CDS            HBB (fragment): HBB_LEPEU - Experimental evidence at protein level: Swiss-Prot protein existence level 1. Involved in oxygen transport from the lung to the various peripheral tissues. From Lepus europaeus (European hare).
   2922..3641    +  CDS            EGFP: the original enhanced GFP (Yang et al., 1996) mammalian codon-optimized
   3648..3668    -  protein_bind   attB3: mutant version of attB; core recombination site for the Gateway® BP reaction BP Clonase™
   3696..3817    -  polyA_signal   SV40 poly(A) signal: SV40 polyadenylation signal
   3840..3908    -  CDS            large T antigen (fragment): large T antigen from SV40 (simian virus 40)
   4305..4893    -  rep_origin     ori: high-copy-number ColE1/pMB1/pBR322/pUC origin of replication
   5064..254     -  CDS            AmpR (across the origin): β-lactamase; bla; confers resistance to ampicillin, carbenicillin, and related antibiotics
