[The description below was written by a language model from this plasmid's Addgene catalogue record and pLannotate feature annotations shown in this document.]
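Description:
Tol2-U6.3-sgRNA-DNM1L-GFP is a roughly 5.7 kb Tol2 transposon plasmid built on a commercial pTol2 expression backbone and adapted for CRISPR work in chick cells and embryos. It is maintained in E. coli through a high-copy ColE1/pUC-type origin and selected with ampicillin via the β-lactamase gene and its native promoter. The automated feature table does not annotate the Tol2 terminal repeats or the chick U6.3 promoter, so their positions are not documented here. Residual Gateway attB4, attB1 and attB3 sites flank the two expression modules, reflecting the modular assembly of the backbone.

The payload consists of two cassettes. The first is a single guide RNA directed against chicken DNM1L, which encodes the dynamin-related GTPase that drives mitochondrial fission. The spacer was inserted by BsaI cloning, which destroyed both sites, upstream of a Streptococcus pyogenes Cas9 guide scaffold (annotated as a tracrRNA fragment). It is transcribed from the chick U6.3 RNA polymerase III promoter. The second cassette expresses EGFP. The catalogue spells its promoter inconsistently, but the annotated CMV enhancer, chicken β-actin promoter and chimeric β-actin/β-globin intron identify it as a CAG-type promoter, and an SV40 polyadenylation signal lies downstream of the EGFP sequence.

No Cas9 or Tol2 transposase coding sequence is annotated, so both would have to be supplied separately. With transposase present, the cassette can integrate into the genome, giving stable guide expression and GFP labelling of the modified cells. The associated publication concerns how mitochondrial dynamics influence cell morphology in the developing cochlea.
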