Addgene plasmid #221845: Tol2-U6.3-sgRNA-DNM1L -GFP
Purpose: Tol2 transposon expressing sgRNA targeting chick DNM1L from chick U6.3 promoter expresses GFP reporter from GAGC promoter
Depositing lab: Stephen Terry. Depositing organization: University College London. Publication: Mitochondrial dynamics regulate cell morphology in the developing cochlea. O'Sullivan JDB, Terry S, Scott CA, Bullen A, Jagger DJ, Mann ZF. Development. 2024 Aug 1;151(15):dev202845. doi: 10.1242/dev.202845. Epub 2024 Aug 9. PubMed 39120083.
Backbone
  Vector backbone: pTol2{Exp}
  Backbone manufacturer: vectorbuilder
  Backbone size w/o insert (bp): 3000
  Total vector size (bp): 5672
  Modifications to backbone: Chick U6.3 RNA promotor to express sgRNA and EGFP expressed from GACG promoter
  Vector type: Mammalian Expression, CRISPR ; Tol2 transposon optimised for chick expression
Growth in bacteria
  Bacterial resistance: Ampicillin, 100 μg/mL
  Growth temperature: 37°C
  Growth strain: DH5alpha
  Copy number: High Copy
Gene/Insert 1
  Gene/Insert name: EGFP
  Insert size (bp): 717
  Promoter: CAGC
  Cloning method: Restriction Enzyme; 5′ cloning site EcoRI (not destroyed); 3′ cloning site BamHI (not destroyed)
  Sequencing primers: 5′ -; 3′ -
Gene/Insert 2
  Gene/Insert name: DNM1L sgRNA-gTGTTTTCCGACCATCCTCTG
  Promoter: U6.3 chick
  Cloning method: Restriction Enzyme; 5′ cloning site BsaI (destroyed during cloning); 3′ cloning site BsaI (destroyed during cloning)
  Sequencing primers: 5′ -; 3′ -
Terms and licenses: Academic/Nonprofit Terms; Industry Terms: Not Available to Industry
Depositor comments: Please visit https://doi.org/10.1101/2024.03.04.583298 for bioRxiv preprint.
How to cite: Tol2-U6.3-sgRNA-DNM1L -GFP was a gift from Stephen Terry (Addgene plasmid # 221845 ; http://n2t.net/addgene:221845 ; RRID:Addgene_221845)
